Addgene plasmid #142277: TFORF0562
Purpose: Lentiviral vector for overexpressing transcription factor ORFs with unique 24-bp barcodes. Barcodes facilitate identification of transcription factors in pooled screens.
Depositing lab: Feng Zhang. Depositing organization: Broad Institute. Publication: A transcription factor atlas of directed differentiation. Joung J, Ma S, Tay T, Geiger-Schuller KR, Kirchgatterer PC, Verdine VK, Guo B, Arias-Garcia MA, Allen WE, Singh A, Kuksenko O, Abudayyeh OO, Gootenberg JS, Fu Z, Macrae RK, Buenrostro JD, Regev A, Zhang F. Cell. 2023 Jan 5;186(1):209-229.e26. doi: 10.1016/j.cell.2022.11.026. PubMed 36608654.
Backbone
  Vector backbone: pLX_TRC317
  Backbone manufacturer: Broad Institute Genetic Perturbation Platform
  Backbone size w/o insert (bp): 8264
  Vector type: Mammalian Expression, Lentiviral
  Selectable markers: Puromycin
Growth in bacteria
  Bacterial resistance: Ampicillin, 100 μg/mL
  Growth temperature: 30°C
  Growth strain: NEB Stable
  Copy number: High Copy
Gene/Insert
  Gene/Insert name: ZNF619
  Species: H. sapiens (human)
  Insert size (bp): 1700
  Entrez Gene: ZNF619 (a.k.a. FLJ90764)
  Promoter: EF1a
  Cloning method: Unknown
  Sequencing primers: 5′ GGGTGGAGACTGAAGTTAGGCCAG; 3′ CACATAGCGTAAAAGGAGCAACATAG
Terms and licenses: Academic/Nonprofit Terms; Industry Terms: Not Available to Industry
Depositor comments: NM_001145083,ENST00000456778 . The transcription factor ORF portion of this plasmid was synthesized by Genewiz. Please test multiple small colonies in case of plasmid recombination. To make this collection available in a timely manner, a portion of this collection was not fully sequenced by Addgene. If an Addgene verified full plasmid sequence is not available, please contact us prior to placing an order to request the full sequence.
How to cite: TFORF0562 was a gift from Feng Zhang (Addgene plasmid # 142277 ; http://n2t.net/addgene:142277 ; RRID:Addgene_142277)
