[The description below was written by a language model from this plasmid's Addgene catalogue record and pLannotate feature annotations shown in this document.]
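Description:
TFORF0562 is a third-generation, self-inactivating lentiviral expression plasmid built on the pLX_TRC317 backbone and carrying the human zinc-finger gene ZNF619 as one member of a barcoded transcription factor ORF collection. In bacteria it is maintained through a high-copy ColE1/pUC-type origin and selected with ampicillin via the β-lactamase gene. An f1 origin and remnants of a lac/lacZα cloning region flanked by T7 and T3 promoters are also present in the backbone. The depositor notes that the plasmid can recombine, as is common for LTR-containing vectors.

The viral portion begins with an RSV promoter fused to a truncated HIV-1 5' LTR, which drives production of the genomic RNA in packaging cells. It is followed by the Ψ packaging signal with a gag fragment, the Rev response element for nuclear export, and a cPPT/CTS. The portion ends in a ΔU3 3' LTR that inactivates the LTR promoter after integration, with an SV40 polyadenylation signal downstream. Within the provirus, an SV40 early promoter/origin region precedes a puromycin N-acetyltransferase gene, allowing selection of transduced mammalian cells. A separate EF-1α promoter drives constitutive expression of the synthesized ZNF619 ORF of about 1.7 kb, which the annotation detects as two overlapping matches to the human protein. A WPRE downstream of the ORF enhances transcript stability and expression. The catalogue entry states that each construct carries a unique 24-bp barcode, but the feature table does not annotate it. A short U6 promoter-like fragment lies between the ORF and the WPRE, and its role is not stated. The vector is intended for overexpressing ZNF619 in mammalian cells, particularly in pooled screens where barcodes identify which transcription factor each cell received.
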