Features (pLannotate 1.2.2; 32 found; start..end, strand, type, name):
      5..231     +  promoter       RSV promoter: Rous sarcoma virus enhancer/promoter
    232..412     +  LTR            5' LTR (truncated): truncated 5' long terminal repeat (LTR) from HIV-1
    459..584     +  misc_feature   HIV-1 Ψ: packaging signal of human immunodeficiency virus type 1
    568..931     +  CDS            HIV-1 gag (fragment): gag protein from human immunodeficiency virus 1; gag
   1077..1310    +  misc_feature   RRE: The Rev response element (RRE) of HIV-1 allows for Rev-dependent mRNA export from the nucleus to the cytoplasm.
   1687..1713    +  CDS            Rev (fragment): human immunodeficiency virus 1 (HIV-1) Rev protein; rev; enhances nuclear export of unspliced and incompletely spliced viral mRNAs
   1720..1743    +  promoter       SV40 promoter (fragment): SV40 early promoter
   1744..1815    +  promoter       SV40 promoter (fragment): SV40 enhancer and early promoter
   1839..1974    +  rep_origin     SV40 ori: SV40 origin of replication
   2020..2616    +  CDS            PuroR (fragment): puromycin N-acetyltransferase; pac from Streptomyces; confers resistance to puromycin
   2665..2782    +  misc_feature   cPPT/CTS: central polypurine tract and central termination sequence of HIV-1
   2847..2913    +  CDS            small t antigen (fragment): SV40 (simian virus 40) small t antigen
   2920..4098    +  promoter       EF-1α promoter: strong constitutive promoter for human elongation factor EF-1α
   4162..4278    +  CDS            ZNF619 (fragment): ZN619_HUMAN - Experimental evidence at transcript level: Swiss-Prot protein existence level 2. May be involved in transcriptional regulation. From Homo sapiens (Human).
   4262..5710    +  CDS            ZNF619 (fragment): ZN619_HUMAN - Experimental evidence at transcript level: Swiss-Prot protein existence level 2. May be involved in transcriptional regulation. From Homo sapiens (Human).
   5726..5779    +  promoter       U6 promoter (fragment): RNA polymerase III promoter for human U6 snRNA
   5821..6409    +  misc_feature   WPRE: woodchuck hepatitis virus posttranscriptional regulatory element
   6460..6479    +  misc_feature   cPPT/CTS (fragment): central polypurine tract and central termination sequence of HIV-1
   6481..6714    +  LTR            3' LTR (ΔU3): self-inactivating 3' long terminal repeat (LTR) from HIV-1
   6792..6913    +  polyA_signal   SV40 poly(A) signal: SV40 polyadenylation signal
   6953..7088    +  rep_origin     SV40 ori: SV40 origin of replication
   7109..7127    -  promoter       T7 promoter: promoter for bacteriophage T7 RNA polymerase
   7135..7290    +  CDS            lacZα (fragment): LacZα fragment of β-galactosidase; lacZ fragment
   7295..7723    +  rep_origin     f1 ori (sequence partly withheld): f1 bacteriophage origin of replication; arrow indicates direction of (+) strand synthesis
   7776..7880    +  promoter       AmpR promoter: bla
   7881..8741    +  CDS            AmpR: β-lactamase; bla; confers resistance to ampicillin, carbenicillin, and related antibiotics
   8912..9500    +  rep_origin     ori: high-copy-number ColE1/pMB1/pBR322/pUC origin of replication
   9683..9775    +  CDS            lacI (fragment): lac repressor; lacI; The lac repressor binds to the lac operator to inhibit transcription in E. coli. This inhibition can be relieved by adding lactose or isopropyl-β-D-thiogalactopyranoside (IPTG).
   9788..9809    +  protein_bind   CAP binding site: CAP binding activates transcription in the presence of cAMP. E. coli catabolite activator protein
   9824..9854    +  promoter       lac promoter: promoter for the E. coli lac operon
   9862..9878    +  protein_bind   lac operator: The lac repressor binds to the lac operator to inhibit transcription in E. coli. This inhibition can be relieved by adding lactose or isopropyl-β-D-thiogalactopyranoside (IPTG). lac repressor encoded by lacI
   9923..9941    +  promoter       T3 promoter: promoter for bacteriophage T3 RNA polymerase
>Addgene plasmid #142277 | TFORF0562 | addgene full sequence | sequence record 454960 | Addgene NGS Result
TTAATGTAGTCTTATGCAATACTCTTGTAGTCTTGCAACATGGTAACGATGAGTTAGCAACATGCCTTAC
AAGGAGAGAAAAAGCACCGTGCATGCCGATTGGTGGAAGTAAGGTGGTACGATCGTGCCTTATTAGGAAG
GCAACAGACGGGTCTGACATGGATTGGACGAACCACTGAATTGCCGCATTGCAGAGATATTGTATTTAAG
TGCCTAGCTCGATACATAAACGGGTCTCTCTGGTTAGACCAGATCTGAGCCTGGGAGCTCTCTGGCTAAC
TAGGGAACCCACTGCTTAAGCCTCAATAAAGCTTGCCTTGAGTGCTTCAAGTAGTGTGTGCCCGTCTGTT
GTGTGACTCTGGTAACTAGAGATCCCTCAGACCCTTTTAGTCAGTGTGGAAAATCTCTAGCAGTGGCGCC
CGAACAGGGACTTGAAAGCGAAAGGGAAACCAGAGGAGCTCTCTCGACGCAGGACTCGGCTTGCTGAAGC
GCGCACGGCAAGAGGCGAGGGGCGGCGACTGGTGAGTACGCCAAAAATTTTGACTAGCGGAGGCTAGAAG
GAGAGAGATGGGTGCGAGAGCGTCAGTATTAAGCGGGGGAGAATTAGATCGCGATGGGAAAAAATTCGGT
TAAGGCCAGGGGGAAAGAAAAAATATAAATTAAAACATATAGTATGGGCAAGCAGGGAGCTAGAACGATT
CGCAGTTAATCCTGGCCTGTTAGAAACATCAGAAGGCTGTAGACAAATACTGGGACAGCTACAACCATCC
CTTCAGACAGGATCAGAAGAACTTAGATCATTATATAATACAGTAGCAACCCTCTATTGTGTGCATCAAA
GGATAGAGATAAAAGACACCAAGGAAGCTTTAGACAAGATAGAGGAAGAGCAAAACAAAAGTAAGACCAC
CGCACAGCAAGCGGCCGCTGATCTTCAGACCTGGAGGAGGAGATATGAGGGACAATTGGAGAAGTGAATT
ATATAAATATAAAGTAGTAAAAATTGAACCATTAGGAGTAGCACCCACCAAGGCAAAGAGAAGAGTGGTG
CAGAGAGAAAAAAGAGCAGTGGGAATAGGAGCTTTGTTCCTTGGGTTCTTGGGAGCAGCAGGAAGCACTA
TGGGCGCAGCGTCAATGACGCTGACGGTACAGGCCAGACAATTATTGTCTGGTATAGTGCAGCAGCAGAA
CAATTTGCTGAGGGCTATTGAGGCGCAACAGCATCTGTTGCAACTCACAGTCTGGGGCATCAAGCAGCTC
CAGGCAAGAATCCTGGCTGTGGAAAGATACCTAAAGGATCAACAGCTCCTGGGGATTTGGGGTTGCTCTG
GAAAACTCATTTGCACCACTGCTGTGCCTTGGAATGCTAGTTGGAGTAATAAATCTCTGGAACAGATTTG
GAATCACACGACCTGGATGGAGTGGGACAGAGAAATTAACAATTACACAAGCTTAATACACTCCTTAATT
GAAGAATCGCAAAACCAGCAAGAAAAGAATGAACAAGAATTATTGGAATTAGATAAATGGGCAAGTTTGT
GGAATTGGTTTAACATAACAAATTGGCTGTGGTATATAAAATTATTCATAATGATAGTAGGAGGCTTGGT
AGGTTTAAGAATAGTTTTTGCTGTACTTTCTATAGTGAATAGAGTTAGGCAGGGATATTCACCATTATCG
TTTCAGACCCACCTCCCAACCCCGAGGGGACCCATGCATTGCATCTCAATTAGTCAGCAACCAGGTGTGG
AAAGTCCCCAGGCTCCCCAGCAGGCAGAAGTATGCAAAGCATGCGTCTCAATTAGTCAGCAACCATAGTC
CCGCCCCTAACTCCGCCCATCCCGCCCCTAACTCCGCCCAGTTCCGCCCATTCTCCGCCCCATGGCTGAC
TAATTTTTTTTATTTATGCAGAGGCCGAGGCCGCCTCGGCCTCTGAGCTATTCCAGAAGTAGTGAGGAGG
CTTTTTTGGAGGCCTAGGCTTTTGCAAAAAGCTTTCTAGAGGTACCACCGGAGCTTACCATGACCGAGTA
CAAGCCCACGGTGCGCCTCGCCACCCGCGACGACGTCCCCAGGGCCGTACGCACCCTCGCCGCCGCGTTC
GCCGACTACCCCGCCACGCGCCACACCGTCGATCCGGACCGCCACATCGAGCGGGTCACCGAGCTGCAAG
AACTCTTCCTCACGCGCGTCGGGCTCGACATCGGCAAGGTGTGGGTCGCGGACGACGGCGCCGCCGTGGC
GGTCTGGACCACGCCGGAGAGCGTCGAAGCGGGGGCGGTGTTCGCCGAGATCGGCCCGCGCATGGCCGAG
TTGAGCGGTTCCCGGCTGGCCGCGCAGCAACAGATGGAAGGCCTCCTGGCGCCGCACCGGCCCAAGGAGC
CCGCGTGGTTCCTGGCCACCGTCGGCGTCTCGCCCGACCACCAGGGCAAGGGTCTGGGCAGCGCCGTCGT
GCTCCCCGGAGTGGAGGCGGCCGAGCGCGCCGGGGTGCCCGCCTTCCTGGAGACCTCCGCGCCCCGCAAC
CTCCCCTTCTACGAGCGGCTCGGCTTCACCGTCACCGCCGACGTCGAGGTGCCCGAAGGACCGCGCACCT
GGTGCATGACCCGCAAGCCCGGTGCCAGTTAACGAATTCTAGATCTTGAGACAAATGGCAGTATTCATCC
ACAATTTTAAAAGAAAAGGGGGGATTGGGGGGTACAGTGCAGGGGAAAGAATAGTAGACATAATAGCAAC
AGACATACAAACTAAAGAATTACAAAAACAAATTACAAAAATTCAAAATTTTCGGGTTTATTACAGGGAC
AGCAGAGATCCACTTTGGCGCCGGCTCGAGGCCTGCAGGTGCAAAGATGGATAAAGTTTTAAACAGAGAG
GAATCTTTGCAGCTAATGGACCTTCTAGGTCTTGAAAGGAGTGGGAATTGGCTCCGGTGCCCGTCAGTGG
GCAGAGCGCACATCGCCCACAGTCCCCGAGAAGTTGGGGGGAGGGGTCGGCAATTGAACCGGTGCCTAGA
GAAGGTGGCGCGGGGTAAACTGGGAAAGTGATGTCGTGTACTGGCTCCGCCTTTTTCCCGAGGGTGGGGG
AGAACCGTATATAAGTGCAGTAGTCGCCGTGAACGTTCTTTTTCGCAACGGGTTTGCCGCCAGAACACAG
GTAAGTGCCGTGTGTGGTTCCCGCGGGCCTGGCCTCTTTACGGGTTATGGCCCTTGCGTGCCTTGAATTA
CTTCCACCTGGCTGCAGTACGTGATTCTTGATCCCGAGCTTCGGGTTGGAAGTGGGTGGGAGAGTTCGAG
GCCTTGCGCTTAAGGAGCCCCTTCGCCTCGTGCTTGAGTTGAGGCCTGGCCTGGGCGCTGGGGCCGCCGC
GTGCGAATCTGGTGGCACCTTCGCGCCTGTCTCGCTGCTTTCGATAAGTCTCTAGCCATTTAAAATTTTT
GATGACCTGCTGCGACGCTTTTTTTCTGGCAAGATAGTCTTGTAAATGCGGGCCAAGATCTGCACACTGG
TATTTCGGTTTTTGGGGCCGCGGGCGGCGACGGGGCCCGTGCGTCCCAGCGCACATGTTCGGCGAGGCGG
GGCCTGCGAGCGCGGCCACCGAGAATCGGACGGGGGTAGTCTCAAGCTGGCCGGCCTGCTCTGGTGCCTG
GCCTCGCGCCGCCGTGTATCGCCCCGCCCTGGGCGGCAAGGCTGGCCCGGTCGGCACCAGTTGCGTGAGC
GGAAAGATGGCCGCTTCCCGGCCCTGCTGCAGGGAGCTCAAAATGGAGGACGCGGCGCTCGGGAGAGCGG
GCGGGTGAGTCACCCACACAAAGGAAAAGGGCCTTTCCGTCCTCAGCCGTCGCTTCATGTGACTCCACGG
AGTACCGGGCGCCGTCCAGGCACCTCGATTAGTTCTCGAGCTTTTGGAGTACGTCGTCTTTAGGTTGGGG
GGAGGGGTTTTATGCGATGGAGTTTCCCCACACTGAGTGGGTGGAGACTGAAGTTAGGCCAGCTTGGCAC
TTGATGTAATTCTCCTTGGAATTTGCCCTTTTTGAGTTTGGATCTTGGTTCATTCTCAAGCCTCAGACAG
TGGTTCAAAGTTTTTTTCTTCCATTTCAGGTGTCGTGAGGCTAGCACCGCCACCATGAAGCCAGGGGTCA
TCAGCCATGCTCCAGACAGTGTGGTTCCAGCAGCATTTCCATTCCCCAAACCAGATCTGATATTCCAGCT
GGAGCAAGGAGAAGCAGCATGGGGCCCAGATCCCTGGACACTTGCTGGGGGAGAGGCCCTGAGAGGCATG
TGCACAGGTGGTAAAACCAAGACTGAGAATGAGGAAAAAACTGCACAGCTAAACATTTCTAAAGAATCAG
AGTCCCACAGACTGATAGTGGAGGGACTGCTGATGGACGTTCCCCAGCACCCTGACTTCAAGGACAGGTT
AGAGAAGTCACAGCTACATGATACAGGGAATAAAACAAAGATAGGGGATTGCACAGATTTGACAGTCCAG
GATCATGAATCTTCCACCACTGAAAGGGAGGAGATAGCCAGGAAATTGGAAGAAAGTAGTGTCAGCACAC
ATCTCATTACAAAGCAGGGTTTTGCCAAAGAACAGGTGTTTTATAAATGTGGTGAGTGTGGCAGTTACTA
CAACCCACATTCAGACTTTCACCTGCATCAGAGAGTTCACACTAATGAGAAGCCCTACACATGCAAAGAA
TGTGGGAAAACCTTCAGATATAACTCAAAACTGTCACGGCATCAGAAAATCCACACTGGAGAGAAACCAT
ACTCATGTGAGGAATGTGGACAAGCCTTCAGTCAAAATTCCCACCTTCTTCAGCATCAGAAGCTCCATGG
TGGACAGAGGCCCTATGAATGTACTGACTGTGGTAAAACCTTCAGTTATAATTCAAAACTGATTCGGCAT
CAGAGAATCCATACTGGGGAGAAGCCCTTTAAATGTAAGGAATGTGGGAAAGCCTTCAGTTGTAGCTATG
ACTGCATCATCCATGAACGAATTCACAATGGGGAGAAGCCCTATGAATGTAAGGAGTGTGGGAAGAGTTT
GAGTTCTAATTCAGTTCTGATTCAGCATCAGAGAATCCACACTGGGGAGAAACCTTATGAATGTAAAGAG
TGTGGCAAGGCCTTCCACCGCAGTTCGGTATTTCTTCAGCACCAGAGGTTCCACACTGGGGAACAACTCT
ACAAATGTAATGAATGTTGGAAAACTTTCAGCTGTAGCTCCCGCTTCATAGTGCATCAGAGAATCCACAA
TGGGGAGAAACCCTATGAATGCCAGGAATGTGGGAAGACATTCAGTCAAAAGATCACTCTGGTTCAGCAT
CAGCGAGTTCACACTGGGGAGAAACCTTATGAGTGTAAGGAGTGCGGGAAAGCCTTCAGATGGAATGCAA
GTTTCATCCAGCATCAGAAGTGGCATACTAGGAAGAAACTCATCAATGGAACAGGGCTATCCGCAGTTAA
GCCCTACTGTCCCTGCGCCATCCTCTCTCCTCTGCCTCCCCAACATACCTGCTCTGCCCTAGCCCCACCA
GGGCCTCCCTTATCTTCTTCACATGCAGTGGTACTTCCTCCCTCTGTGCCTTTCTTCCTGCTGCTTCCCT
CATCTGAAAAGGCCAACCCTTCACCTGTCCAAATAGCACATTTTTTTCAGGATCTCGCTTTTCCTGGGAA
GTCATCCCTTCAGAGCCCGAATCCTTTGTCTCACTCCCTGTAGTAATGAACTAGTCCGTAACTTGAAAGT
ATTTCGATTTCTTGGCTTTATATATCTTGTGGAAAGGACGATTTGACGCTTACTCCTGCCCTTCAACGCG
TTAAGTCGACAATCAACCTCTGGATTACAAAATTTGTGAAAGATTGACTGGTATTCTTAACTATGTTGCT
CCTTTTACGCTATGTGGATACGCTGCTTTAATGCCTTTGTATCATGCTATTGCTTCCCGTATGGCTTTCA
TTTTCTCCTCCTTGTATAAATCCTGGTTGCTGTCTCTTTATGAGGAGTTGTGGCCCGTTGTCAGGCAACG
TGGCGTGGTGTGCACTGTGTTTGCTGACGCAACCCCCACTGGTTGGGGCATTGCCACCACCTGTCAGCTC
CTTTCCGGGACTTTCGCTTTCCCCCTCCCTATTGCCACGGCGGAACTCATCGCCGCCTGCCTTGCCCGCT
GCTGGACAGGGGCTCGGCTGTTGGGCACTGACAATTCCGTGGTGTTGTCGGGGAAATCATCGTCCTTTCC
TTGGCTGCTCGCCTGTGTTGCCACCTGGATTCTGCGCGGGACGTCCTTCTGCTACGTCCCTTCGGCCCTC
AATCCAGCGGACCTTCCTTCCCGCGGCCTGCTGCCGGCTCTGCGGCCTCTTCCGCGTCTTCGCCTTCGCC
CTCAGACGAGTCGGATCTCCCTTTGGGCCGCCTCCCCGCGTCGACTTTAAGACCAATGACTTACAAGGCA
GCTGTAGATCTTAGCCACTTTTTAAAAGAAAAGGGGGGACTGGAAGGGCTAATTCACTCCCAACGAAGAC
AAGATCTGCTTTTTGCTTGTACTGGGTCTCTCTGGTTAGACCAGATCTGAGCCTGGGAGCTCTCTGGCTA
ACTAGGGAACCCACTGCTTAAGCCTCAATAAAGCTTGCCTTGAGTGCTTCAAGTAGTGTGTGCCCGTCTG
TTGTGTGACTCTGGTAACTAGAGATCCCTCAGACCCTTTTAGTCAGTGTGGAAAATCTCTAGCAGTACGT
ATAGTAGTTCATGTCATCTTATTATTCAGTATTTATAACTTGCAAAGAAATGAATATCAGAGAGTGAGAG
GAACTTGTTTATTGCAGCTTATAATGGTTACAAATAAAGCAATAGCATCACAAATTTCACAAATAAAGCA
TTTTTTTCACTGCATTCTAGTTGTGGTTTGTCCAAACTCATCAATGTATCTTATCATGTCTGGCTCTAGC
TATCCCGCCCCTAACTCCGCCCATCCCGCCCCTAACTCCGCCCAGTTCCGCCCATTCTCCGCCCCATGGC
TGACTAATTTTTTTTATTTATGCAGAGGCCGAGGCCGCCTCGGCCTCTGAGCTATTCCAGAAGTAGTGAG
GAGGCTTTTTTGGAGGCCTAGGGACGTACCCAATTCGCCCTATAGTGAGTCGTATTACGCGCGCTCACTG
GCCGTCGTTTTACAACGTCGTGACTGGGAAAACCCTGGCGTTACCCAACTTAATCGCCTTGCAGCACATC
CCCCTTTCGCCAGCTGGCGTAATAGCGAAGAGGCCCGCACCGATCGCCCTTCCCAACAGTTGCGCAGCCT
GAATGGCGAATGGG
[124 nt withheld, positions 7295-7418]
C
[91 nt withheld, positions 7420-7510]
A
[49 nt withheld, positions 7512-7560]
CCTTTGACGTTGGAGTCCACGTTCTTT
[37 nt withheld, positions 7588-7624]
ACCCTATCTCGGTCTATTCTTTTGATTTATAAGGGATTTTGCCGATTTCGGCCTATTGGTTAAAAAATGA
GCTGATTTAACAAAAATTTAACGCGAATTTTAACAAAATATTAACGCTTACAATTTAGGTGGCACTTTTC
GGGGAAATGTGCGCGGAACCCCTATTTGTTTATTTTTCTAAATACATTCAAATATGTATCCGCTCATGAG
ACAATAACCCTGATAAATGCTTCAATAATATTGAAAAAGGAAGAGTATGAGTATTCAACATTTCCGTGTC
GCCCTTATTCCCTTTTTTGCGGCATTTTGCCTTCCTGTTTTTGCTCACCCAGAAACGCTGGTGAAAGTAA
AAGATGCTGAAGATCAGTTGGGTGCACGAGTGGGTTACATCGAACTGGATCTCAACAGCGGTAAGATCCT
TGAGAGTTTTCGCCCCGAAGAACGTTTTCCAATGATGAGCACTTTTAAAGTTCTGCTATGTGGCGCGGTA
TTATCCCGTATTGACGCCGGGCAAGAGCAACTCGGTCGCCGCATACACTATTCTCAGAATGACTTGGTTG
AGTACTCACCAGTCACAGAAAAGCATCTTACGGATGGCATGACAGTAAGAGAATTATGCAGTGCTGCCAT
AACCATGAGTGATAACACTGCGGCCAACTTACTTCTGACAACGATCGGAGGACCGAAGGAGCTAACCGCT
TTTTTGCACAACATGGGGGATCATGTAACTCGCCTTGATCGTTGGGAACCGGAGCTGAATGAAGCCATAC
CAAACGACGAGCGTGACACCACGATGCCTGTAGCAATGGCAACAACGTTGCGCAAACTATTAACTGGCGA
ACTACTTACTCTAGCTTCCCGGCAACAATTAATAGACTGGATGGAGGCGGATAAAGTTGCAGGACCACTT
CTGCGCTCGGCCCTTCCGGCTGGCTGGTTTATTGCTGATAAATCTGGAGCCGGTGAGCGTGGGTCTCGCG
GTATCATTGCAGCACTGGGGCCAGATGGTAAGCCCTCCCGTATCGTAGTTATCTACACGACGGGGAGTCA
GGCAACTATGGATGAACGAAATAGACAGATCGCTGAGATAGGTGCCTCACTGATTAAGCATTGGTAACTG
TCAGACCAAGTTTACTCATATATACTTTAGATTGATTTAAAACTTCATTTTTAATTTAAAAGGATCTAGG
TGAAGATCCTTTTTGATAATCTCATGACCAAAATCCCTTAACGTGAGTTTTCGTTCCACTGAGCGTCAGA
CCCCGTAGAAAAGATCAAAGGATCTTCTTGAGATCCTTTTTTTCTGCGCGTAATCTGCTGCTTGCAAACA
AAAAAACCACCGCTACCAGCGGTGGTTTGTTTGCCGGATCAAGAGCTACCAACTCTTTTTCCGAAGGTAA
CTGGCTTCAGCAGAGCGCAGATACCAAATACTGTTCTTCTAGTGTAGCCGTAGTTAGGCCACCACTTCAA
GAACTCTGTAGCACCGCCTACATACCTCGCTCTGCTAATCCTGTTACCAGTGGCTGCTGCCAGTGGCGAT
AAGTCGTGTCTTACCGGGTTGGACTCAAGACGATAGTTACCGGATAAGGCGCAGCGGTCGGGCTGAACGG
GGGGTTCGTGCACACAGCCCAGCTTGGAGCGAACGACCTACACCGAACTGAGATACCTACAGCGTGAGCT
ATGAGAAAGCGCCACGCTTCCCGAAGGGAGAAAGGCGGACAGGTATCCGGTAAGCGGCAGGGTCGGAACA
GGAGAGCGCACGAGGGAGCTTCCAGGGGGAAACGCCTGGTATCTTTATAGTCCTGTCGGGTTTCGCCACC
TCTGACTTGAGCGTCGATTTTTGTGATGCTCGTCAGGGGGGCGGAGCCTATGGAAAAACGCCAGCAACGC
GGCCTTTTTACGGTTCCTGGCCTTTTGCTGGCCTTTTGCTCACATGTTCTTTCCTGCGTTATCCCCTGAT
TCTGTGGATAACCGTATTACCGCCTTTGAGTGAGCTGATACCGCTCGCCGCAGCCGAACGACCGAGCGCA
GCGAGTCAGTGAGCGAGGAAGCGGAAGAGCGCCCAATACGCAAACCGCCTCTCCCCGCGCGTTGGCCGAT
TCATTAATGCAGCTGGCACGACAGGTTTCCCGACTGGAAAGCGGGCAGTGAGCGCAACGCAATTAATGTG
AGTTAGCTCACTCATTAGGCACCCCAGGCTTTACACTTTATGCTTCCGGCTCGTATGTTGTGTGGAATTG
TGAGCGGATAACAATTTCACACAGGAAACAGCTATGACCATGATTACGCCAAGCGCGCAATTAACCCTCA
CTAAAGGGAACAAAAGCTGGAGCTGCAAGC
