>Addgene plasmid #142277 | TFORF0562 | depositor partial sequence | sequence record 278969 | Insert
ACCGCCACCATGAAGCCAGGGGTCATCAGCCATGCTCCAGACAGTGTGGTTCCAGCAGCATTTCCATTCC
CCAAACCAGATCTGATATTCCAGCTGGAGCAAGGAGAAGCAGCATGGGGCCCAGATCCCTGGACACTTGC
TGGGGGAGAGGCCCTGAGAGGCATGTGCACAGGTGGTAAAACCAAGACTGAGAATGAGGAAAAAACTGCA
CAGCTAAACATTTCTAAAGAATCAGAGTCCCACAGACTGATAGTGGAGGGACTGCTGATGGACGTTCCCC
AGCACCCTGACTTCAAGGACAGGTTAGAGAAGTCACAGCTACATGATACAGGGAATAAAACAAAGATAGG
GGATTGCACAGATTTGACAGTCCAGGATCATGAATCTTCCACCACTGAAAGGGAGGAGATAGCCAGGAAA
TTGGAAGAAAGTAGTGTCAGCACACATCTCATTACAAAGCAGGGTTTTGCCAAAGAACAGGTGTTTTATA
AATGTGGTGAGTGTGGCAGTTACTACAACCCACATTCAGACTTTCACCTGCATCAGAGAGTTCACACTAA
TGAGAAGCCCTACACATGCAAAGAATGTGGGAAAACCTTCAGATATAACTCAAAACTGTCACGGCATCAG
AAAATCCACACTGGAGAGAAACCATACTCATGTGAGGAATGTGGACAAGCCTTCAGTCAAAATTCCCACC
TTCTTCAGCATCAGAAGCTCCATGGTGGACAGAGGCCCTATGAATGTACTGACTGTGGTAAAACCTTCAG
TTATAATTCAAAACTGATTCGGCATCAGAGAATCCATACTGGGGAGAAGCCCTTTAAATGTAAGGAATGT
GGGAAAGCCTTCAGTTGTAGCTATGACTGCATCATCCATGAACGAATTCACAATGGGGAGAAGCCCTATG
AATGTAAGGAGTGTGGGAAGAGTTTGAGTTCTAATTCAGTTCTGATTCAGCATCAGAGAATCCACACTGG
GGAGAAACCTTATGAATGTAAAGAGTGTGGCAAGGCCTTCCACCGCAGTTCGGTATTTCTTCAGCACCAG
AGGTTCCACACTGGGGAACAACTCTACAAATGTAATGAATGTTGGAAAACTTTCAGCTGTAGCTCCCGCT
TCATAGTGCATCAGAGAATCCACAATGGGGAGAAACCCTATGAATGCCAGGAATGTGGGAAGACATTCAG
TCAAAAGATCACTCTGGTTCAGCATCAGCGAGTTCACACTGGGGAGAAACCTTATGAGTGTAAGGAGTGC
GGGAAAGCCTTCAGATGGAATGCAAGTTTCATCCAGCATCAGAAGTGGCATACTAGGAAGAAACTCATCA
ATGGAACAGGGCTATCCGCAGTTAAGCCCTACTGTCCCTGCGCCATCCTCTCTCCTCTGCCTCCCCAACA
TACCTGCTCTGCCCTAGCCCCACCAGGGCCTCCCTTATCTTCTTCACATGCAGTGGTACTTCCTCCCTCT
GTGCCTTTCTTCCTGCTGCTTCCCTCATCTGAAAAGGCCAACCCTTCACCTGTCCAAATAGCACATTTTT
TTCAGGATCTCGCTTTTCCTGGGAAGTCATCCCTTCAGAGCCCGAATCCTTTGTCTCACTCCCTGTAGTA
ATGAACTAGTCCGTAACTTGAAAGTATTTCGATTTCTTGGCTTTATATATCTTGTGGAAAGGACGATTTG
ACGCTTACTCCTGCCCTTCA
