>Addgene plasmid #142277 | TFORF0562 | depositor partial sequence | sequence record 278970 | Barcode
TTTGACGCTTACTCCTGCCCTTCA
